>Addgene plasmid #107678 | pCMV-dCpf1-BE0 | addgene full sequence | sequence record 207550 | Addgene NGS Result
CGTTTTGCGCTGCTTCGCGATGTACGGGCCAGATATACGCGTTGACATTGATTATTGACTAGTTATTAAT
AGTAATCAATTACGGGGTCATTAGTTCATAGCCCATATATGGAGTTCCGCGTTACATAACTTACGGTAAA
TGGCCCGCCTGGCTGACCGCCCAACGACCCCCGCCCATTGACGTCAATAATGACGTATGTTCCCATAGTA
ACGCCAATAGGGACTTTCCATTGACGTCAATGGGTGGAGTATTTACGGTAAACTGCCCACTTGGCAGTAC
ATCAAGTGTATCATATGCCAAGTACGCCCCCTATTGACGTCAATGACGGTAAATGGCCCGCCTGGCATTA
TGCCCAGTACATGACCTTATGGGACTTTCCTACTTGGCAGTACATCTACGTATTAGTCATCGCTATTACC
ATGGTGATGCGGTTTTGGCAGTACATCAATGGGCGTGGATAGCGGTTTGACTCACGGGGATTTCCAAGTC
TCCACCCCATTGACGTCAATGGGAGTTTGTTTTGGCACCAAAATCAACGGGACTTTCCAAAATGTCGTAA
CAACTCCGCCCCATTGACGCAAATGGGCGGTAGGCGTGTACGGTGGGAGGTCTATATAAGCAGAGCTGGT
TTAGTGAACCGTCAGATCCGCTAGAGATCCGCGGCCGCTAATACGACTCACTATAGGGAGAGCCGCCACC
ATGAGCTCAGAGACTGGCCCAGTGGCTGTGGACCCCACATTGAGACGGCGGATCGAGCCCCATGAGTTTG
AGGTATTCTTCGATCCGAGAGAGCTCCGCAAGGAGACCTGCCTGCTTTACGAAATTAATTGGGGGGGCCG
GCACTCCATTTGGCGACATACATCACAGAACACTAACAAGCACGTCGAAGTCAACTTCATCGAGAAGTTC
ACGACAGAAAGATATTTCTGTCCGAACACAAGGTGCAGCATTACCTGGTTTCTCAGCTGGAGCCCATGCG
GCGAATGTAGTAGGGCCATCACTGAATTCCTGTCAAGGTATCCCCACGTCACTCTGTTTATTTACATCGC
AAGGCTGTACCACCACGCTGACCCCCGCAATCGACAAGGCCTGCGGGATTTGATCTCTTCAGGTGTGACT
ATCCAAATTATGACTGAGCAGGAGTCAGGATACTGCTGGAGAAACTTTGTGAATTATAGCCCGAGTAATG
AAGCCCACTGGCCTAGGTATCCCCATCTGTGGGTACGACTGTACGTTCTTGAACTGTACTGCATCATACT
GGGCCTGCCTCCTTGTCTCAACATTCTGAGAAGGAAGCAGCCACAGCTGACATTCTTTACCATCGCTCTT
CAGTCTTGTCATTACCAGCGACTGCCCCCACACATTCTCTGGGCCACCGGGTTGAAAAGCGGCAGCGAGA
CTCCCGGGACCTCAGAGTCCGCCACACCCGAAAGTATGTCAAAGCTGGAGAAATTCACCAACTGTTATAG
CCTGTCTAAGACCCTGCGCTTCAAGGCAATCCCAGTGGGCAAGACACAAGAGAACATTGACAACAAACGG
CTCCTGGTGGAGGATGAGAAGAGGGCTGAAGATTACAAGGGCGTTAAGAAGCTGCTGGATAGGTACTATC
TGTCATTCATCAACGATGTCCTCCACAGTATCAAGCTGAAGAATCTGAACAATTACATTTCTCTGTTCCG
GAAGAAGACACGGACCGAGAAGGAGAACAAAGAGCTGGAGAATCTGGAGATCAACCTGAGGAAAGAAATA
GCTAAGGCTTTCAAAGGGAACGAGGGTTACAAGTCCCTGTTCAAGAAAGACATTATCGAGACTATTCTGC
CTGAGTTCCTGGACGATAAAGATGAGATCGCCCTCGTCAATTCCTTCAATGGGTTTACCACAGCCTTTAC
CGGCTTCTTCGACAATAGAGAGAATATGTTCTCTGAAGAGGCCAAATCCACTAGCATCGCCTTTCGCTGC
ATAAACGAGAACCTGACTAGGTACATCAGCAATATGGACATCTTTGAGAAAGTCGATGCCATATTCGACA
AACATGAGGTGCAGGAGATTAAGGAGAAGATCCTGAACTCAGATTACGATGTCGAAGATTTCTTCGAGGG
AGAGTTCTTCAACTTCGTGCTCACACAAGAGGGCATTGATGTGTACAATGCAATCATTGGAGGGTTCGTG
ACAGAGAGTGGCGAGAAGATAAAGGGCCTGAACGAGTATATCAACCTCTACAACCAGAAAACCAAGCAGA
AACTGCCTAAGTTCAAGCCACTGTACAAACAAGTGCTCTCAGATAGGGAAAGCCTGAGCTTCTACGGTGA
AGGGTATACATCAGATGAAGAAGTGCTCGAAGTGTTCCGCAACACCCTCAATAAGAACAGTGAAATCTTC
TCTTCAATCAAGAAGCTGGAGAAACTGTTCAAGAATTTCGATGAGTACTCCTCTGCCGGAATCTTTGTGA
AGAATGGCCCTGCAATATCCACTATTAGCAAAGACATCTTTGGCGAGTGGAACGTTATCAGGGATAAGTG
GAATGCCGAGTACGATGATATTCATCTCAAGAAGAAAGCCGTGGTTACAGAGAAATACGAGGATGATAGA
CGCAAGAGCTTTAAGAAGATTGGTAGCTTCTCTCTCGAACAGCTGCAGGAGTACGCCGACGCTGACCTGT
CAGTCGTGGAGAAACTCAAGGAGATCATAATCCAGAAGGTGGATGAAATCTACAAAGTGTATGGAAGCTC
TGAGAAACTCTTCGATGCAGACTTTGTTCTGGAGAAGAGTCTGAAGAAGAACGACGCAGTGGTTGCTATC
ATGAAGGACCTGCTGGATTCTGTTAAGTCTTTCGAGAATTACATTAAGGCATTCTTTGGTGAAGGGAAGG
AGACAAATAGGGACGAGAGCTTCTATGGCGACTTTGTTCTGGCCTACGACATCCTCCTCAAGGTTGACCA
CATCTATGACGCTATACGGAATTACGTTACCCAGAAGCCCTATAGCAAAGACAAGTTCAAGCTGTATTTC
CAGAATCCACAGTTTATGGGTGGGTGGGATAAAGACAAAGAAACAGATTACAGGGCCACTATCCTGCGGT
ACGGCAGCAAATACTATCTGGCTATCATGGATAAGAAGTACGCCAAATGCCTCCAGAAGATCGACAAGGA
CGACGTGAACGGTAACTACGAGAAGATCAATTACAAGCTCCTGCCAGGACCTAACAAGATGCTGCCCAAG
GTGTTCTTCTCCAAGAAATGGATGGCCTACTATAACCCAAGCGAGGACATTCAGAAGATATACAAGAATG
GGACATTCAAGAAGGGCGATATGTTCAACCTCAACGACTGCCACAAGCTGATTGATTTCTTCAAGGATAG
CATTTCTCGCTATCCCAAGTGGTCTAATGCATACGATTTCAACTTCAGCGAGACTGAGAAGTACAAAGAC
ATCGCTGGCTTCTACCGGGAGGTGGAAGAGCAAGGCTATAAGGTGTCATTCGAATCCGCTTCTAAGAAGG
AAGTGGATAAGCTCGTGGAAGAGGGTAAGCTGTACATGTTCCAGATATACAACAAAGACTTCAGCGATAA
GAGCCACGGCACTCCAAACCTCCATACTATGTATTTCAAGCTGCTGTTTGACGAGAACAACCACGGACAG
ATTAGGCTGTCAGGAGGCGCAGAACTCTTCATGCGCAGAGCTTCACTGAAGAAGGAGGAACTCGTTGTCC
ACCCAGCCAATAGCCCTATAGCCAATAAGAATCCAGACAATCCTAAGAAAACCACTACTCTGTCTTACGA
TGTGTATAAGGATAAGAGATTCTCTGAAGATCAGTACGAACTGCACATACCCATTGCCATTAACAAGTGC
CCTAAGAACATCTTCAAGATTAACACAGAGGTTAGAGTGCTCCTGAAACACGACGATAACCCTTATGTTA
TAGGCATTGCTCGCGGAGAGAGAAACCTGCTGTACATCGTCGTGGTGGACGGCAAAGGCAACATCGTGGA
ACAGTACAGTCTCAATGAAATCATTAACAATTTCAACGGAATCCGCATTAAGACCGACTACCATTCTCTC
CTCGACAAGAAGGAGAAAGAAAGGTTCGAAGCAAGACAGAATTGGACAAGTATAGAGAATATCAAAGAAC
TGAAGGCTGGGTACATCTCTCAGGTTGTGCACAAGATATGTGAGCTGGTGGAGAAGTACGACGCTGTTAT
CGCCCTCGCGGACCTGAATAGCGGCTTCAAGAACTCCAGGGTGAAGGTGGAGAAGCAGGTGTATCAGAAG
TTCGAGAAGATGCTGATCGACAAGCTCAACTATATGGTGGACAAGAAATCCAATCCTTGCGCTACTGGTG
GAGCCCTGAAGGGCTATCAAATCACCAATAAGTTCGAATCTTTCAAGTCTATGAGCACCCAGAATGGCTT
CATCTTCTACATACCCGCATGGCTGACATCCAAGATTGATCCCTCTACCGGATTTGTTAATCTGCTCAAG
ACTAAGTACACCTCTATTGCTGACTCAAAGAAGTTCATATCATCATTTGACCGCATCATGTACGTGCCAG
AAGAGGACCTGTTCGAGTTTGCCCTGGATTACAAGAATTTCTCTCGGACTGACGCCGACTACATCAAGAA
GTGGAAGCTCTACTCTTATGGTAATCGGATTCGCATATTCCGCAATCCCAAGAAGAATAACGTGTTCGAT
TGGGAGGAAGTTTGCCTCACCAGCGCTTACAAGGAGCTGTTCAATAAGTATGGGATTAACTACCAGCAGG
GCGACATAAGAGCCCTGCTGTGCGAACAATCTGATAAGGCATTCTATTCCTCTTTCATGGCACTGATGTC
ACTGATGCTGCAAATGCGCAATTCCATCACCGGAAGAACAGACGTGGCCTTTCTGATCTCTCCTGTCAAG
AACTCAGATGGCATCTTCTACGATTCCCGCAACTATGAAGCACAGGAGAATGCTATCCTGCCTAAGAATG
CCGATGCAAATGGAGCCTATAACATCGCCAGAAAGGTCCTCTGGGCCATAGGACAATTCAAGAAAGCTGA
AGATGAGAAGCTGGACAAGGTGAAGATCGCCATTTCAAACAAAGAGTGGCTCGAATATGCTCAGACCTCA
GTGAAGCATGGATCACCCAAGAAGAAACGGAAAGTGTCTGGTGGTTCTACTAATCTGTCAGATATTATTG
AAAAGGAGACCGGTAAGCAACTGGTTATCCAGGAATCCATCCTCATGCTCCCAGAGGAGGTGGAAGAAGT
CATTGGGAACAAGCCGGAAAGCGATATACTCGTGCACACCGCCTACGACGAGAGCACCGACGAGAATGTC
ATGCTTCTGACTAGCGACGCCCCTGAATACAAGCCTTGGGCTCTGGTCATACAGGATAGCAACGGTGAGA
ACAAGATTAAGATGCTCTCTGGTGGTTCTCCCAAGAAGAAGAGGAAAGTCTAACCGGTCATCATCACCAT
CACCATTGAGTTTAAACCCGCTGATCAGCCTCGACTGTGCCTTCTAGTTGCCAGCCATCTGTTGTTTGCC
CCTCCCCCGTGCCTTCCTTGACCCTGGAAGGTGCCACTCCCACTGTCCTTTCCTAATAAAATGAGGAAAT
TGCATCGCATTGTCTGAGTAGGTGTCATTCTATTCTGGGGGGTGGGGTGGGGCAGGACAGCAAGGGGGAG
GATTGGGAAGACAATAGCAGGCATGCTGGGGATGCGGTGGGCTCTATGGCTTCTGAGGCGGAAAGAACCA
GCTGGGGCTCGATACCGTCGACCTCTAGCTAGAGCTTGGCGTAATCATGGTCATAGCTGTTTCCTGTGTG
AAATTGTTATCCGCTCACAATTCCACACAACATACGAGCCGGAAGCATAAAGTGTAAAGCCTAGGGTGCC
TAATGAGTGAGCTAACTCACATTAATTGCGTTGCGCTCACTGCCCGCTTTCCAGTCGGGAAACCTGTCGT
GCCAGCTGCATTAATGAATCGGCCAACGCGCGGGGAGAGGCGGTTTGCGTATTGGGCGCTCTTCCGCTTC
CTCGCTCACTGACTCGCTGCGCTCGGTCGTTCGGCTGCGGCGAGCGGTATCAGCTCACTCAAAGGCGGTA
ATACGGTTATCCACAGAATCAGGGGATAACGCAGGAAAGAACATGTGAGCAAAAGGCCAGCAAAAGGCCA
GGAACCGTAAAAAGGCCGCGTTGCTGGCGTTTTTCCATAGGCTCCGCCCCCCTGACGAGCATCACAAAAA
TCGACGCTCAAGTCAGAGGTGGCGAAACCCGACAGGACTATAAAGATACCAGGCGTTTCCCCCTGGAAGC
TCCCTCGTGCGCTCTCCTGTTCCGACCCTGCCGCTTACCGGATACCTGTCCGCCTTTCTCCCTTCGGGAA
GCGTGGCGCTTTCTCATAGCTCACGCTGTAGGTATCTCAGTTCGGTGTAGGTCGTTCGCTCCAAGCTGGG
CTGTGTGCACGAACCCCCCGTTCAGCCCGACCGCTGCGCCTTATCCGGTAACTATCGTCTTGAGTCCAAC
CCGGTAAGACACGACTTATCGCCACTGGCAGCAGCCACTGGTAACAGGATTAGCAGAGCGAGGTATGTAG
GCGGTGCTACAGAGTTCTTGAAGTGGTGGCCTAACTACGGCTACACTAGAAGAACAGTATTTGGTATCTG
CGCTCTGCTGAAGCCAGTTACCTTCGGAAAAAGAGTTGGTAGCTCTTGATCCGGCAAACAAACCACCGCT
GGTAGCGGTGGTTTTTTTGTTTGCAAGCAGCAGATTACGCGCAGAAAAAAAGGATCTCAAGAAGATCCTT
TGATCTTTTCTACGGGGTCTGACGCTCAGTGGAACGAAAACTCACGTTAAGGGATTTTGGTCATGAGATT
ATCAAAAAGGATCTTCACCTAGATCCTTTTAAATTAAAAATGAAGTTTTAAATCAATCTAAAGTATATAT
GAGTAAACTTGGTCTGACAGTTACCAATGCTTAATCAGTGAGGCACCTATCTCAGCGATCTGTCTATTTC
GTTCATCCATAGTTGCCTGACTCCCCGTCGTGTAGATAACTACGATACGGGAGGGCTTACCATCTGGCCC
CAGTGCTGCAATGATACCGCGAGACCCACGCTCACCGGCTCCAGATTTATCAGCAATAAACCAGCCAGCC
GGAAGGGCCGAGCGCAGAAGTGGTCCTGCAACTTTATCCGCCTCCATCCAGTCTATTAATTGTTGCCGGG
AAGCTAGAGTAAGTAGTTCGCCAGTTAATAGTTTGCGCAACGTTGTTGCCATTGCTACAGGCATCGTGGT
GTCACGCTCGTCGTTTGGTATGGCTTCATTCAGCTCCGGTTCCCAACGATCAAGGCGAGTTACATGATCC
CCCATGTTGTGCAAAAAAGCGGTTAGCTCCTTCGGTCCTCCGATCGTTGTCAGAAGTAAGTTGGCCGCAG
TGTTATCACTCATGGTTATGGCAGCACTGCATAATTCTCTTACTGTCATGCCATCCGTAAGATGCTTTTC
TGTGACTGGTGAGTACTCAACCAAGTCATTCTGAGAATAGTGTATGCGGCGACCGAGTTGCTCTTGCCCG
GCGTCAATACGGGATAATACCGCGCCACATAGCAGAACTTTAAAAGTGCTCATCATTGGAAAACGTTCTT
CGGGGCGAAAACTCTCAAGGATCTTACCGCTGTTGAGATCCAGTTCGATGTAACCCACTCGTGCACCCAA
CTGATCTTCAGCATCTTTTACTTTCACCAGCGTTTCTGGGTGAGCAAAAACAGGAAGGCAAAATGCCGCA
AAAAAGGGAATAAGGGCGACACGGAAATGTTGAATACTCATACTCTTCCTTTTTCAATATTATTGAAGCA
TTTATCAGGGTTATTGTCTCATGAGCGGATACATATTTGAATGTATTTAGAAAAATAAACAAATAGGGGT
TCCGCGCACATTTCCCCGAAAAGTGCCACCTGACGTCGACGGATCGGGAGATCGATCTCCCGATCCCCTA
GGGTCGACTCTCAGTACAATCTGCTCTGATGCCGCATAGTTAAGCCAGTATCTGCTCCCTGCTTGTGTGT
TGGAGGTCGCTGAGTAGTGCGCGAGCAAAATTTAAGCTACAACAAGGCAAGGCTTGACCGACAATTGCAT
GAAGAATCTGCTTAGGGTTAGG
Features (pLannotate 1.2.2; 17 found; start..end, strand, type, name):
     44..423     +  enhancer       CMV enhancer: human cytomegalovirus immediate early enhancer
    424..627     +  promoter       CMV promoter: human cytomegalovirus (CMV) immediate early promoter
    669..687     +  promoter       T7 promoter: promoter for bacteriophage T7 RNA polymerase
    701..1387    +  CDS            Apobec1: ABEC1_RAT - Experimental evidence at protein level: Swiss-Prot protein existence level 1. Catalytic component of the apolipoprotein B mRNA editing enzyme complex which is responsible for the postranscriptional editing of a CAA codon for Gln to a UAA codon for stop in the APOB mRNA. May also play a role in the epigenetic regulation of gene expression by participating in DNA demethylation. From Rattus norvegicus (Rat).
   1388..1435    +  CDS            ABE(7.10) (fragment): adenine base editor comprising wild-type E. coli TadA fused to the evolved TadA*(7.10) mutant (Gaudelli et al., 2017)
   5159..5407    +  CDS            UGI: UNGI_BPPB2 - Experimental evidence at protein level: Swiss-Prot protein existence level 1. This protein binds specifically and reversibly to the host uracil-DNA glycosylase, preventing removal of uracil residues from PBS2 DNA by the host uracil-excision repair system. From Bacillus phage PBS2 (Bacteriophage PBS2).
   5495..5719    +  polyA_signal   bGH poly(A) signal: bovine growth hormone polyadenylation signal
   5723..5744    +  promoter       SV40 promoter (fragment): SV40 enhancer and early promoter
   5749..5765    +  misc_feature   MCS (fragment): pBluescript multiple cloning site
   5814..5830    -  protein_bind   lac operator: The lac repressor binds to the lac operator to inhibit transcription in E. coli. This inhibition can be relieved by adding lactose or isopropyl-β-D-thiogalactopyranoside (IPTG). lac repressor encoded by lacI
   5838..5868    -  promoter       lac promoter: promoter for the E. coli lac operon
   5883..5904    -  protein_bind   CAP binding site: CAP binding activates transcription in the presence of cAMP. E. coli catabolite activator protein
   5917..6009    -  CDS            lacI (fragment): lac repressor; lacI; The lac repressor binds to the lac operator to inhibit transcription in E. coli. This inhibition can be relieved by adding lactose or isopropyl-β-D-thiogalactopyranoside (IPTG).
   6192..6780    -  rep_origin     ori: high-copy-number ColE1/pMB1/pBR322/pUC origin of replication
   6951..7811    -  CDS            AmpR: β-lactamase; bla; confers resistance to ampicillin, carbenicillin, and related antibiotics
   7812..7916    -  promoter       AmpR promoter: bla
   7987..8031    -  misc_feature   bom (fragment): basis of mobility region from pBR322
