[The description below was written by a language model from this plasmid's Addgene catalogue record and pLannotate feature annotations shown in this document.]
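Description:
pCMV-dCpf1-BE0 is a mammalian expression plasmid of about 8.1 kb that produces dLbCpf1-BE0, a cytidine base editor built on a catalytically inactive Cpf1 (Cas12a) from Lachnospiraceae bacterium. It was derived in part from the Cas9-based editor plasmid pCMV-BE3 and assembled by Gibson cloning. In E. coli it is maintained through a high-copy ColE1/pUC-type origin and selected with ampicillin via the β-lactamase gene. No mammalian selection marker is annotated, which fits transient transfection use. Short lac promoter/operator, lacI, SV40 promoter and bom fragments in the backbone appear to be cloning remnants.

The roughly 4.7 kb insert is driven by the CMV immediate-early enhancer and promoter and terminated by the bGH polyadenylation signal. A T7 promoter lies just upstream of the coding region. According to the record, the fusion reads rat APOBEC1 cytidine deaminase, XTEN linker, dLbCpf1, SV40 NLS, SGGS linker, the uracil-DNA glycosylase inhibitor UGI from phage PBS2, and a second SV40 NLS. The automated feature table identifies APOBEC1 and UGI. It leaves the large interval between them, where dLbCpf1 must lie, unannotated. It also labels a short segment after APOBEC1 as an adenine base editor fragment, and this most likely reflects the shared XTEN linker. The nuclease-inactivating substitutions are recorded inconsistently: D832A/E1006A/D1125A in the alternative name, D832A/E925/D1148A in the mutation field.

In use, a separately supplied crRNA would guide the dead Cpf1 to a target site. There APOBEC1 deaminates cytosines in the displaced strand, while UGI blocks uracil excision, which favours C-to-T conversion without double-strand breaks.
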