Addgene plasmid #107678: pCMV-dCpf1-BE0
Purpose: Expresses dLbCpf1-BE0 in mammalian cells
Depositing lab: Jia Chen. Depositing organization: ShanghaiTech University. Publication: Base editing with a Cpf1-cytidine deaminase fusion. Li X, Wang Y, Liu Y, Yang B, Wang X, Wei J, Lu Z, Zhang Y, Wu J, Huang X, Yang L, Chen J. Nat Biotechnol. 2018 Mar 19. pii: nbt.4102. doi: 10.1038/nbt.4102. PubMed 29553573.
Backbone
  Vector backbone: CMV
  Vector type: Mammalian Expression
Growth in bacteria
  Bacterial resistance: Ampicillin, 100 μg/mL
  Growth temperature: 37°C
  Growth strain: DH5alpha
  Copy number: High Copy
Gene/Insert
  Gene/Insert name: dLbCpf1-BE0 (alt name: pCMV-APOBEC1-XTEN-dLbCpf1(D832A/E1006A/D1125A)-SV40NLS-SGGS-UGI-SV40NLS)
  Species: R. norvegicus (rat); Lachnospiraceae bacterium, Bacteriophage PBS2
  Insert size (bp): 4740
  Mutation: D832A/E925/D1148A
  Promoter: CMV
  Cloning method: Gibson Cloning
  Sequencing primers: 5′ CMV; 3′ BGH poly reverse
Resource information
  A portion of this plasmid was derived from a plasmid made by: derived from plasmid pCMV-BE3 (David Liu, Addgene plasmid # 73021)
Terms and licenses: Academic/Nonprofit Terms; Industry Terms: Not Available to Industry
Depositor comments: derived from plasmid pCMV-BE3 (David Liu, Addgene plasmid # 73021)
How to cite: pCMV-dCpf1-BE0 was a gift from Jia Chen (Addgene plasmid # 107678 ; http://n2t.net/addgene:107678 ; RRID:Addgene_107678)
